>Addgene plasmid #82404 | pME-tdTomato no stop | depositor full sequence | sequence record 156007 | pME-tdTomato no stop sequence 3984 bps
GTACAAAAAAGCAGGCTCCGCCGCCACCATGGTGAGCAAGGGCGAGGAGGTCATCAAAGAGTTCATGCGC
TTCAAGGTGCGCATGGAGGGCTCCATGAACGGCCACGAGTTCGAGATCGAGGGCGAGGGCGAGGGCCGCC
CCTACGAGGGCACCCAGACCGCCAAGCTGAAGGTGACCAAGGGCGGCCCCCTGCCCTTCGCCTGGGACAT
CCTGTCCCCCCAGTTCATGTACGGCTCCAAGGCGTACGTGAAGCACCCCGCCGACATCCCCGATTACAAG
AAGCTGTCCTTCCCCGAGGGCTTCAAGTGGGAGCGCGTGATGAACTTCGAGGACGGCGGTCTGGTGACCG
TGACCCAGGACTCCTCCCTGCAGGACGGCACGCTGATCTACAAGGTGAAGATGCGCGGCACCAACTTCCC
CCCCGACGGCCCCGTAATGCAGAAGAAGACCATGGGCTGGGAGGCCTCCACCGAGCGCCTGTACCCCCGC
GACGGCGTGCTGAAGGGCGAGATCCACCAGGCCCTGAAGCTGAAGGACGGCGGCCACTACCTGGTGGAGT
TCAAGACCATCTACATGGCCAAGAAGCCCGTGCAACTGCCCGGCTACTACTACGTGGACACCAAGCTGGA
CATCACCTCCCACAACGAGGACTACACCATCGTGGAACAGTACGAGCGCTCCGAGGGCCGCCACCACCTG
TTCCTGGGGCATGGCACCGGCAGCACCGGCAGCGGCAGCTCCGGCACCGCCTCCTCCGAGGACAACAACA
TGGCCGTCATCAAAGAGTTCATGCGCTTCAAGGTGCGCATGGAGGGCTCCATGAACGGCCACGAGTTCGA
GATCGAGGGCGAGGGCGAGGGCCGCCCCTACGAGGGCACCCAGACCGCCAAGCTGAAGGTGACCAAGGGC
GGCCCCCTGCCCTTCGCCTGGGACATCCTGTCCCCCCAGTTCATGTACGGCTCCAAGGCGTACGTGAAGC
ACCCCGCCGACATCCCCGATTACAAGAAGCTGTCCTTCCCCGAGGGCTTCAAGTGGGAGCGCGTGATGAA
CTTCGAGGACGGCGGTCTGGTGACCGTGACCCAGGACTCCTCCCTGCAGGACGGCACGCTGATCTACAAG
GTGAAGATGCGCGGCACCAACTTCCCCCCCGACGGCCCCGTAATGCAGAAGAAGACCATGGGCTGGGAGG
CCTCCACCGAGCGCCTGTACCCCCGCGACGGCGTGCTGAAGGGCGAGATCCACCAGGCCCTGAAGCTGAA
GGACGGCGGCCACTACCTGGTGGAGTTCAAGACCATCTACATGGCCAAGAAGCCCGTGCAACTGCCCGGC
TACTACTACGTGGACACCAAGCTGGACATCACCTCCCACAACGAGGACTACACCATCGTGGAACAGTACG
AGCGCTCCGAGGGCCGCCACCACCTGTTCCTGTACGGCATGGACGAGCTGTACAAGGACCCAGCTTTCTT
GTACAAAGTTGGCATTATAAGAAAGCATTGCTTATCAATTTGTTGCAACGAACAGGTCACTATCAGTCAA
AATAAAATCATTATTTGCCATCCAGCTGATATCCCCTATAGTGAGTCGTATTACATGGTCATAGCTGTTT
CCTGGCAGCTCTGGCCCGTGTCTCAAAATCTCTGATGTTACATTGCACAAGATAAAAATATATCATCATG
AACAATAAAACTGTCTGCTTACATAAACAGTAATACAAGGGGTGTTATGAGCCATATTCAACGGGAAACG
TCGAGGCCGCGATTAAATTCCAACATGGATGCTGATTTATATGGGTATAAATGGGCTCGCGATAATGTCG
GGCAATCAGGTGCGACAATCTATCGCTTGTATGGGAAGCCCGATGCGCCAGAGTTGTTTCTGAAACATGG
CAAAGGTAGCGTTGCCAATGATGTTACAGATGAGATGGTCAGACTAAACTGGCTGACGGAATTTATGCCT
CTTCCGACCATCAAGCATTTTATCCGTACTCCTGATGATGCATGGTTACTCACCACTGCGATCCCCGGAA
AAACAGCATTCCAGGTATTAGAAGAATATCCTGATTCAGGTGAAAATATTGTTGATGCGCTGGCAGTGTT
CCTGCGCCGGTTGCATTCGATTCCTGTTTGTAATTGTCCTTTTAACAGCGATCGCGTATTTCGTCTCGCT
CAGGCGCAATCACGAATGAATAACGGTTTGGTTGATGCGAGTGATTTTGATGACGAGCGTAATGGCTGGC
CTGTTGAACAAGTCTGGAAAGAAATGCATAAACTTTTGCCATTCTCACCGGATTCAGTCGTCACTCATGG
TGATTTCTCACTTGATAACCTTATTTTTGACGAGGGGAAATTAATAGGTTGTATTGATGTTGGACGAGTC
GGAATCGCAGACCGATACCAGGATCTTGCCATCCTATGGAACTGCCTCGGTGAGTTTTCTCCTTCATTAC
AGAAACGGCTTTTTCAAAAATATGGTATTGATAATCCTGATATGAATAAATTGCAGTTTCATTTGATGCT
CGATGAGTTTTTCTAATCAGAATTGGTTAATTGGTTGTAACACTGGCAGAGCATTACGCTGACTTGACGG
GACGGCGCAAGCTCATGACCAAAATCCCTTAACGTGAGTTACGCGTCGTTCCACTGAGCGTCAGACCCCG
TAGAAAAGATCAAAGGATCTTCTTGAGATCCTTTTTTTCTGCGCGTAATCTGCTGCTTGCAAACAAAAAA
ACCACCGCTACCAGCGGTGGTTTGTTTGCCGGATCAAGAGCTACCAACTCTTTTTCCGAAGGTAACTGGC
TTCAGCAGAGCGCAGATACCAAATACTGTTCTTCTAGTGTAGCCGTAGTTAGGCCACCACTTCAAGAACT
CTGTAGCACCGCCTACATACCTCGCTCTGCTAATCCTGTTACCAGTGGCTGCTGCCAGTGGCGATAAGTC
GTGTCTTACCGGGTTGGACTCAAGACGATAGTTACCGGATAAGGCGCAGCGGTCGGGCTGAACGGGGGGT
TCGTGCACACAGCCCAGCTTGGAGCGAACGACCTACACCGAACTGAGATACCTACAGCGTGAGCTATGAG
AAAGCGCCACGCTTCCCGAAGGGAGAAAGGCGGACAGGTATCCGGTAAGCGGCAGGGTCGGAACAGGAGA
GCGCACGAGGGAGCTTCCAGGGGGAAACGCCTGGTATCTTTATAGTCCTGTCGGGTTTCGCCACCTCTGA
CTTGAGCGTCGATTTTTGTGATGCTCGTCAGGGGGGCGGAGCCTATGGAAAAACGCCAGCAACGCGGCCT
TTTTACGGTTCCTGGCCTTTTGCTGGCCTTTTGCTCACATGTTCTTTCCTGCGTTATCCCCTGATTCTGT
GGATAACCGTATTACCGCCTTTGAGTGAGCTGATACCGCTCGCCGCAGCCGAACGACCGAGCGCAGCGAG
TCAGTGAGCGAGGAAGCGGAAGAGCGCCCAATACGCAAACCGCCTCTCCCCGCGCGTTGGCCGATTCATT
AATGCAGCTGGCACGACAGGTTTCCCGACTGGAAAGCGGGCAGTGAGCGCAACGCAATTAATACGCGTAC
CGCTAGCCAGGAAGAGTTTGTAGAAACGCAAAAAGGCCATCCGTCAGGATGGCCTTCTGCTTAGTTTGAT
GCCTGGCAGTTTATGGCGGGCGTCCTGCCCGCCACCCTCCGGGCCGTTGCTTCACAACGTTCAAATCCGC
TCCCGGCGGATTTGTCCTACTCAGGAGAGCGTTCACCGACAAACAACAGATAAAACGAAAGGCCCAGTCT
TCCGACTGAGCCTTTCGTTTTATTTGATGCCTGGCAGTTCCCTACTCTCGCGTTAACGCTAGCATGGATG
TTTTCCCAGTCACGACGTTGTAAAACGACGGCCAGTCTTAAGCTCGGGCCCCAAATAATGATTTTATTTT
GACTGATAGTGACCTGTTCGTTGCAACAAATTGATGAGCAATGCTTTTTTATAATGCCAACTTT
Features (pLannotate 1.2.2; 10 found; start..end, strand, type, name):
     29..1456    +  CDS            tdTomato: tdTomato is a basic (constitutively fluorescent) orange fluorescent protein published in 2004, derived from Discosoma sp.. It is reported to be a somewhat slowly-maturing tandem dimer with low acid sensitivity.
   1458..1557    -  protein_bind   attL2: mutant version of attL; recombination site for the Gateway® LR reaction LR Clonase™
   1575..1593    -  promoter       T7 promoter: promoter for bacteriophage T7 RNA polymerase
   1727..2536    +  CDS            KanR: aminoglycoside phosphotransferase; aph(3')-Ia; confers resistance to kanamycin in bacteria or G418 (Geneticin®) in eukaryotes
   2683..3271    +  rep_origin     ori: high-copy-number ColE1/pMB1/pBR322/pUC origin of replication
   3454..3546    +  CDS            lacI (fragment): lac repressor; lacI; The lac repressor binds to the lac operator to inhibit transcription in E. coli. This inhibition can be relieved by adding lactose or isopropyl-β-D-thiogalactopyranoside (IPTG).
   3601..3628    -  terminator     rrnB T2 terminator: transcription terminator T2 from the E. coli rrnB gene
   3760..3803    +  terminator     rrnB T1 terminator: Escherichia coli rrnB; transcription terminator T1 from the E. coli rrnB gene
   3850..3886    -  CDS            lacZα (fragment): LacZα fragment of β-galactosidase; lacZ fragment
   3902..17      +  protein_bind   attL1 (across the origin): mutant version of attL; recombination site for the Gateway® LR reaction LR Clonase™
