[The description below was written by a language model from this plasmid's Addgene catalogue record and pLannotate feature annotations shown in this document.]
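Description:
pME-tdTomato no stop is a Gateway middle-entry clone built on the pDONR221 backbone, part of a MultiSite Gateway toolkit for assembling vertebrate expression constructs. It is a small (about 4 kb) bacterial plasmid that is propagated in E. coli from a high-copy ColE1/pUC-type origin and selected with kanamycin through an aph(3')-Ia resistance gene. It is a cloning intermediate rather than an expression vector. The feature table shows no eukaryotic promoter or polyadenylation signal. The only promoter annotated is a T7 promoter lying outside the attL2 site and pointing back toward the insert, a standard remnant of the donor backbone. The rrnB T1 and T2 terminators upstream of attL1 are also backbone elements and help insulate the cassette from read-through transcription in bacteria. The short lacI and lacZα fragments appear to be vestigial annotation hits with no functional role.

The payload is the coding sequence of tdTomato, a bright, constitutively fluorescent orange-red tandem dimer derived from Discosoma, flanked by attL1 and attL2 recombination sites. The stop codon has been omitted and the open reading frame runs almost directly into attL2. After an LR Clonase reaction, translation can therefore continue through the recombined att site into whatever coding sequence is supplied by a 3' entry clone. This puts tdTomato at the N-terminus of a fusion protein or upstream of another in-frame element. In a typical multisite reaction, this plasmid would be combined with a 5' entry clone carrying a promoter, a 3' entry clone and a destination vector. The result is a fluorescent fusion reporter construct. The record does not specify particular partners or target organisms beyond vertebrate applications.
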