Addgene plasmid #82404: pME-tdTomato no stop
Purpose: Gateway-compatible tdTomato fusion reporter
Depositing lab: Judith Eisen. Depositing organization: University of Oregon. Publication: A MultiSite Gateway Toolkit for Rapid Cloning of Vertebrate Expression Constructs with Diverse Research Applications. Fowler DK, Stewart S, Seredick S, Eisen JS, Stankunas K, Washbourne P. PLoS One. 2016 Aug 8;11(8):e0159277. doi: 10.1371/journal.pone.0159277. eCollection 2016. PONE-D-16-19476 PubMed 27500400.
Backbone
  Vector backbone: pDONR221
Growth in bacteria
  Bacterial resistance: Kanamycin, 50 μg/mL
  Growth temperature: 37°C
  Growth strain: DH5alpha
  Copy number: High Copy
Gene/Insert
  Gene/Insert name: tdTomato (lacks stop codon)
Resource information
  A portion of this plasmid was derived from a plasmid made by: Roger Tsien, UCSD
Terms and licenses: Academic/Nonprofit Terms; Industry Terms: Not Available to Industry
How to cite: pME-tdTomato no stop was a gift from Judith Eisen (Addgene plasmid # 82404 ; http://n2t.net/addgene:82404 ; RRID:Addgene_82404)
