>Addgene plasmid #82404 | pME-tdTomato no stop | addgene partial sequence | sequence record 164819 | M13pUC-Fwd 5'-CCCAGTCACGACGTTGTAAAACG-3'
TAATGATTTTATTTTGACTGATAGTGACCTGTTCGTTGCAACAAATTGATGAGCAATGCTTTTTTATAAT
GCCAACTTTGTACAAAAAAGCAGGCTCCGCCGCCACCATGGTGAGCAAGGGCGAGGAGGTCATCAAAGAG
TTCATGCGCTTCAAGGTGCGCATGGAGGGCTCCATGAACGGCCACGAGTTCGAGATCGAGGGCGAGGGCG
AGGGCCGCCCCTACGAGGGCACCCAGACCGCCAAGCTGAAGGTGACCAAGGGCGGCCCCCTGCCCTTCGC
CTGGGACATCCTGTCCCCCCAGTTCATGTACGGCTCCAAGGCGTACGTGAAGCACCCCGCCGACATCCCC
GATTACAAGAAGCTGTCCTTCCCCGAGGGCTTCAAGTGGGAGCGCGTGATGAACTTCGAGGACGGCGGTC
TGGTGACCGTGACCCAGGACTCCTCCCTGCAGGACGGCACGCTGATCTACAAGGTGAAGATGCGCGGCAC
CAACTTCCCCCCCGACGGCCCCGTAATGCAGAAGAAGACCATGGGCTGGGAGGCCTCCACCGAGCGCCTG
TACCCCCGCGACGGCGTGCTGAAGGGCGAGATCCACCAGGCCCTGAAGCTGAAGGACGGCGGCCACTACC
TGGTGGAGTTCAAGACCATCTACATGGCCAAGAAGCCCGTGCAACTGCCCGGCTACTACTACGTGGACAC
CAAGCTGGACATCACCTCCCACAACGAGGACTACACCATCGTGGAACAGTACGAGCGCTCCGAGGGCCGC
CACCACCTGTTCCTGG
