>Addgene plasmid #82404 | pME-tdTomato no stop | addgene partial sequence | sequence record 164823 | M13-Rev 5'-CAGGAAACAGCTATGACC-3'
AATGATTTTATTTTGACTGATAGTGACCTGTTCGTTGCAACAAATTGATAAGCAATGCTTTCTTATAATG
CCAACTTTGTACAAGAAAGCTGGGTCCTTGTACAGCTCGTCCATGCCGTACAGGAACAGGTGGTGGCGGC
CCTCGGAGCGCTCGTACTGTTCCACGATGGTGTAGTCCTCGTTGTGGGAGGTGATGTCCAGCTTGGTGTC
CACGTAGTAGTAGCCGGGCAGTTGCACGGGCTTCTTGGCCATGTAGATGGTCTTGAACTCCACCAGGTAG
TGGCCGCCGTCCTTCAGCTTCAGGGCCTGGTGGATCTCGCCCTTCAGCACGCCGTCGCGGGGGTACAGGC
GCTCGGTGGAGGCCTCCCAGCCCATGGTCTTCTTCTGCATTACGGGGCCGTCGGGGGGGAAGTTGGTGCC
GCGCATCTTCACCTTGTAGATCAGCGTGCCGTCCTGCAGGGAGGAGTCCTGGGTCACGGTCACCAGACCG
CCGTCCTCGAAGTTCATCACGCGCTCCCACTTGAAGCCCTCGGGGAAGGACAGCTTCTTGTAATCGGGGA
TGTCGGCGGGGTGCTTCACGTACGCCTTGGAGCCGTACATGAACTGGGGGGACAGGATGTCCCAGGCGAA
GGGCAGGGGGCCGCCCTTGGTCACCTTCAGCTTGGCGGTCTGGGTGCCCTCGTAGGGGCGGCCCTCGCCC
TCGCCCTCGATCTCGAACTCGTGGCCGTTCATGGAGCCCTCCATGCGCACCTTGAAGCGCATGAACTCTT
TGATGACGGCCATGTTGTTGTCCTCGGAGGAGGCGGTGCCGGA
